LOCUS       Exported 6011 bp ds-DNA circular SYN 13-MAY-2021
DEFINITION  Express His tagged Drosophila musashi RNA binding domain.
ACCESSION   .
VERSION     .
KEYWORDS    Dm_msi_T
SOURCE      synthetic DNA construct
  ORGANISM  synthetic DNA construct
REFERENCE   1 (bases 1 to 6011)
  TITLE     musashi RBD protein expression plasmids
  JOURNAL   Unpublished
REFERENCE   2 (bases 1 to 6011)
  AUTHORS   .
  TITLE     Direct Submission
  JOURNAL   Exported May 13, 2021 from SnapGene Server 1.1.58
            http://www.snapgene.com
FEATURES             Location/Qualifiers
     source          1..6011
                     /organism="synthetic DNA construct"
                     /mol_type="other DNA"
     rep_origin      12..467
                     /direction=RIGHT
                     /label=f1 ori
                     /note="f1 bacteriophage origin of replication; arrow
                     indicates direction of (+) strand synthesis"
     primer_bind     complement(99..118)
                     /label=F1ori-R
                     /note="F1 origin, reverse primer"
     primer_bind     309..330
                     /label=F1ori-F
                     /note="F1 origin, forward primer"
     promoter        494..598
                     /gene="bla"
                     /label=AmpR promoter
     CDS             599..1459
                     /codon_start=1
                     /gene="bla"
                     /product="beta-lactamase"
                     /label=AmpR
                     /note="confers resistance to ampicillin, carbenicillin, and
                     related antibiotics"
                     /translation="MSIQHFRVALIPFFAAFCLPVFAHPETLVKVKDAEDQLGARVGYI
                     ELDLNSGKILESFRPEERFPMMSTFKVLLCGAVLSRIDAGQEQLGRRIHYSQNDLVEYS
                     PVTEKHLTDGMTVRELCSAAITMSDNTAANLLLTTIGGPKELTAFLHNMGDHVTRLDRW
                     EPELNEAIPNDERDTTMPAAMATTLRKLLTGELLTLASRQQLIDWMEADKVAGPLLRSA
                     LPAGWFIADKSGAGERGSRGIIAALGPDGKPSRIVVIYTTGSQATMDERNRQIAEIGAS
                     LIKHW"
     primer_bind     complement(817..836)
                     /label=Amp-R
                     /note="Ampicillin resistance gene, reverse primer"
     rep_origin      1630..2218
                     /direction=RIGHT
                     /label=ori
                     /note="high-copy-number ColE1/pMB1/pBR322/pUC origin of
                     replication"
     primer_bind     2119..2138
                     /label=pBR322ori-F
                     /note="pBR322 origin, forward primer"
     primer_bind     2372..2389
                     /label=L4440
                     /note="L4440 vector, forward primer"
     misc_feature    2404..2546
                     /label=bom
                     /note="basis of mobility region from pBR322"
     primer_bind     complement(2472..2491)
                     /label=pRS-marker
                     /note="pRS vectors, use to sequence yeast selectable
                     marker"
     primer_bind     2632..2654
                     /label=pGEX 3'
                     /note="pGEX vectors, reverse primer"
     CDS             complement(2648..2839)
                     /codon_start=1
                     /gene="rop"
                     /product="Rop protein, which maintains plasmids at low copy
                     number"
                     /label=rop
                     /translation="MTKQEKTALNMARFIRSQTLTLLEKLNELDADEQADICESLHDHA
                     DELYRSCLARFGDDGENL"
     CDS             complement(3648..4730)
                     /codon_start=1
                     /gene="lacI"
                     /product="lac repressor"
                     /label=lacI
                     /note="The lac repressor binds to the lac operator to
                     inhibit transcription in E. coli. This inhibition can be
                     relieved by adding lactose or
                     isopropyl-beta-D-thiogalactopyranoside (IPTG)."
                     /translation="MKPVTLYDVAEYAGVSYQTVSRVVNQASHVSAKTREKVEAAMAEL
                     NYIPNRVAQQLAGKQSLLIGVATSSLALHAPSQIVAAIKSRADQLGASVVVSMVERSGV
                     EACKAAVHNLLAQRVSGLIINYPLDDQDAIAVEAACTNVPALFLDVSDQTPINSIIFSH
                     EDGTRLGVEHLVALGHQQIALLAGPLSSVSARLRLAGWHKYLTRNQIQPIAEREGDWSA
                     MSGFQQTMQMLNEGIVPTAMLVANDQMALGAMRAITESGLRVGADISVVGYDDTEDSSC
                     YIPPLTTIKQDFRLLGQTSVDRLLQLSQGQAVKGNQLLPVSLVKRKTTLAPNTQTASPR
                     ALADSLMQLARQVSRLESGQ"
     primer_bind     4692..4711
                     /label=LacI-R
                     /note="LacI, reverse primer"
     promoter        complement(4731..4808)
                     /gene="lacI"
                     /label=lacI promoter
     primer_bind     5014..5033
                     /label=pBRrevBam
                     /note="pBR322 vectors, tet region, downstream of BamHI,
                     reverse primer"
     primer_bind     5117..5136
                     /label=T7
                     /note="T7 promoter, forward primer"
     promoter        5117..5135
                     /label=T7 promoter
                     /note="promoter for bacteriophage T7 RNA polymerase"
     protein_bind    5136..5160
                     /label=lac operator
                     /bound_moiety="lac repressor encoded by lacI"
                     /note="The lac repressor binds to the lac operator to
                     inhibit transcription in E. coli. This inhibition can be
                     relieved by adding lactose or
                     isopropyl-beta-D-thiogalactopyranoside (IPTG)."
     RBS             5175..5197
                     /note="efficient ribosome binding site from bacteriophage
                     T7 gene 10 (Olins and Rangwala, 1989)"
     CDS             5208..5225
                     /codon_start=1
                     /product="6xHis affinity tag"
                     /label=6xHis
                     /translation="HHHHHH"
     CDS             5229..5249
                     /codon_start=1
                     /product="tobacco etch virus (TEV) protease recognition and
                     cleavage site"
                     /label=TEV site
                     /translation="ENLYFQG"
     CDS             5855..5872
                     /codon_start=1
                     /product="6xHis affinity tag"
                     /label=6xHis
                     /translation="HHHHHH"
     primer_bind     complement(5925..5943)
                     /label=T7 Term
                     /note="T7 terminator, reverse primer"
     terminator      5939..5986
                     /label=T7 terminator
                     /note="transcription terminator for bacteriophage T7 RNA
                     polymerase"
ORIGIN
        1 aggcgaatgg gnnnnnnnnn nnnnnnnnnn nnnnnnnnnn nnnnnnnnnn nnnnnnnnnn
       61 nnnnnnnnnn nnnnnnnnnn nnnnnnnnnn nnnnnnnnnn nnnnnnnnnn nnnnnnnnnn
      121 nnnnnnnnnn nnnnncnnnn nnnnnnnnnn nnnnnnnnnn nnnnnnnnnn nnnnnnnnnn
      181 nnnnnnnnnn nnnnnnnnnn nnnnnnnnnn nnnnnnnnnn nnnnnnnann nnnnnnnnnn
      241 nnnnnnnnnn nnnnnnnnnn nnnnnnnnnn nnnnnnncct ttgacgttgg agtccacgtt
      301 ctttaatagt ggactcttgt tccaaactgg aacaacactc aaccctatct cggtctattc
      361 ttttgattta taagggattt tgccgatttc ggcctattgg ttaaaaaatg agctgattta
      421 acaaaaattt aacgcgaatt ttaacaaaat attaacgttt acaatttcag gtggcacttt
      481 tcggggaaat gtgcgcggaa cccctatttg tttatttttc taaatacatt caaatatgta
      541 tccgctcatg agacaataac cctgataaat gcttcaataa tattgaaaaa ggaagagtat
      601 gagtattcaa catttccgtg tcgcccttat tccctttttt gcggcatttt gccttcctgt
      661 ttttgctcac ccagaaacgc tggtgaaagt aaaagatgct gaagatcagt tgggtgcacg
      721 agtgggttac atcgaactgg atctcaacag cggtaagatc cttgagagtt ttcgccccga
      781 agaacgtttt ccaatgatga gcacttttaa agttctgcta tgtggcgcgg tattatcccg
      841 tattgacgcc gggcaagagc aactcggtcg ccgcatacac tattctcaga atgacttggt
      901 tgagtactca ccagtcacag aaaagcatct tacggatggc atgacagtaa gagaattatg
      961 cagtgctgcc ataaccatga gtgataacac tgcggccaac ttacttctga caacgatcgg
     1021 aggaccgaag gagctaaccg cttttttgca caacatgggg gatcatgtaa ctcgccttga
     1081 tcgttgggaa ccggagctga atgaagccat accaaacgac gagcgtgaca ccacgatgcc
     1141 tgcagcaatg gcaacaacgt tgcgcaaact attaactggc gaactactta ctctagcttc
     1201 ccggcaacaa ttaatagact ggatggaggc ggataaagtt gcaggaccac ttctgcgctc
     1261 ggcccttccg gctggctggt ttattgctga taaatctgga gccggtgagc gtgggtctcg
     1321 cggtatcatt gcagcactgg ggccagatgg taagccctcc cgtatcgtag ttatctacac
     1381 gacggggagt caggcaacta tggatgaacg aaatagacag atcgctgaga taggtgcctc
     1441 actgattaag cattggtaac tgtcagacca agtttactca tatatacttt agattgattt
     1501 aaaacttcat ttttaattta aaaggatcta ggtgaagatc ctttttgata atctcatgac
     1561 caaaatccct taacgtgagt tttcgttcca ctgagcgtca gaccccgtag aaaagatcaa
     1621 aggatcttct tgagatcctt tttttctgcg cgtaatctgc tgcttgcaaa caaaaaaacc
     1681 accgctacca gcggtggttt gtttgccgga tcaagagcta ccaactcttt ttccgaaggt
     1741 aactggcttc agcagagcgc agataccaaa tactgtcctt ctagtgtagc cgtagttagg
     1801 ccaccacttc aagaactctg tagcaccgcc tacatacctc gctctgctaa tcctgttacc
     1861 agtggctgct gccagtggcg ataagtcgtg tcttaccggg ttggactcaa gacgatagtt
     1921 accggataag gcgcagcggt cgggctgaac ggggggttcg tgcacacagc ccagcttgga
     1981 gcgaacgacc tacaccgaac tgagatacct acagcgtgag ctatgagaaa gcgccacgct
     2041 tcccgaaggg agaaaggcgg acaggtatcc ggtaagcggc agggtcggaa caggagagcg
     2101 cacgagggag cttccagggg gaaacgcctg gtatctttat agtcctgtcg ggtttcgcca
     2161 cctctgactt gagcgtcgat ttttgtgatg ctcgtcaggg gggcggagcc tatggaaaaa
     2221 cgccagcaac gcggcctttt tacggttcct ggccttttgc tggccttttg ctcacatgtt
     2281 ctttcctgcg ttatcccctg attctgtgga taaccgtatt accgcctttg agtgagctga
     2341 taccgctcgc cgcagccgaa cgaccgagcg cagcgagtca gtgagcgagg aagcggaaga
     2401 gcgcctgatg cggtattttc tccttacgca tctgtgcggt atttcacacc gcatatatgg
     2461 tgcactctca gtacaatctg ctctgatgcc gcatagttaa gccagtatac actccgctat
     2521 cgctacgtga ctgggtcatg gctgcgcccc gacacccgcc aacacccgct gacgcgccct
     2581 gacgggcttg tctgctcccg gcatccgctt acagacaagc tgtgaccgtc tccgggagct
     2641 gcatgtgtca gaggttttca ccgtcatcac cgaaacgcgc gaggcagctg cggtaaagct
     2701 catcagcgtg gtcgtgaagc gattcacaga tgtctgcctg ttcatccgcg tccagctcgt
     2761 tgagtttctc cagaagcgtt aatgtctggc ttctgataaa gcgggccatg ttaagggcgg
     2821 ttttttcctg tttggtcact gatgcctccg tgtaaggggg atttctgttc atgggggtaa
     2881 tgataccgat gaaacgagag aggatgctca cgatacgggt tactgatgat gaacatgccc
     2941 ggttactgga acgttgtgag ggtaaacaac tggcggtatg gatgcggcgg gaccagagaa
     3001 aaatcactca gggtcaatgc cagcgcttcg ttaatacaga tgtaggtgtt ccacagggta
     3061 gccagcagca tcctgcgatg cagatccgga acataatggt gcagggcgct gacttccgcg
     3121 tttccagact ttacgaaaca cggaaaccga agaccattca tgttgttgct caggtcgcag
     3181 acgttttgca gcagcagtcg cttcacgttc gctcgcgtat cggtgattca ttctgctaac
     3241 cagtaaggca accccgccag cctagccggg tcctcaacga caggagcacg atcatgcgca
     3301 cccgtggggc cgccatgccg gcgataatgg cctgcttctc gccgaaacgt ttggtggcgg
     3361 gaccagtgac gaaggcttga gcgagggcgt gcaagattcc gaataccgca agcgacaggc
     3421 cgatcatcgt cgcgctccag cgaaagcggt cctcgccgaa aatgacccag agcgctgccg
     3481 gcacctgtcc tacgagttgc atgataaaga agacagtcat aagtgcggcg acgatagtca
     3541 tgccccgcgc ccaccggaag gagctgactg ggttgaaggc tctcaagggc atcggtcgag
     3601 atcccggtgc ctaatgagtg agctaactta cattaattgc gttgcgctca ctgcccgctt
     3661 tccagtcggg aaacctgtcg tgccagctgc attaatgaat cggccaacgc gcggggagag
     3721 gcggtttgcg tattgggcgc cagggtggtt tttcttttca ccagtgagac gggcaacagc
     3781 tgattgccct tcaccgcctg gccctgagag agttgcagca agcggtccac gctggtttgc
     3841 cccagcaggc gaaaatcctg tttgatggtg gttaacggcg ggatataaca tgagctgtct
     3901 tcggtatcgt cgtatcccac taccgagata tccgcaccaa cgcgcagccc ggactcggta
     3961 atggcgcgca ttgcgcccag cgccatctga tcgttggcaa ccagcatcgc agtgggaacg
     4021 atgccctcat tcagcatttg catggtttgt tgaaaaccgg acatggcact ccagtcgcct
     4081 tcccgttccg ctatcggctg aatttgattg cgagtgagat atttatgcca gccagccaga
     4141 cgcagacgcg ccgagacaga acttaatggg cccgctaaca gcgcgatttg ctggtgaccc
     4201 aatgcgacca gatgctccac gcccagtcgc gtaccgtctt catgggagaa aataatactg
     4261 ttgatgggtg tctggtcaga gacatcaaga aataacgccg gaacattagt gcaggcagct
     4321 tccacagcaa tggcatcctg gtcatccagc ggatagttaa tgatcagccc actgacgcgt
     4381 tgcgcgagaa gattgtgcac cgccgcttta caggcttcga cgccgcttcg ttctaccatc
     4441 gacaccacca cgctggcacc cagttgatcg gcgcgagatt taatcgccgc gacaatttgc
     4501 gacggcgcgt gcagggccag actggaggtg gcaacgccaa tcagcaacga ctgtttgccc
     4561 gccagttgtt gtgccacgcg gttgggaatg taattcagct ccgccatcgc cgcttccact
     4621 ttttcccgcg ttttcgcaga aacgtggctg gcctggttca ccacgcggga aacggtctga
     4681 taagagacac cggcatactc tgcgacatcg tataacgtta ctggtttcac attcaccacc
     4741 ctgaattgac tctcttccgg gcgctatcat gccataccgc gaaaggtttt gcgccattcg
     4801 atggtgtccg ggatctcgac gctctccctt atgcgactcc tgcattagga agcagcccag
     4861 tagtaggttg aggccgttga gcaccgccgc cgcaaggaat ggtgcatgca aggagatggc
     4921 gcccaacagt cccccggcca cggggcctgc caccataccc acgccgaaac aagcgctcat
     4981 gagcccgaag tggcgagccc gatcttcccc atcggtgatg tcggcgatat aggcgccagc
     5041 aaccgcacct gtggcgccgg tgatgccggc cacgatgcgt ccggcgtaga ggatcgagat
     5101 ctcgatcccg cgaaattaat acgactcact ataggggaat tgtgagcgga taacaattcc
     5161 cctctagaaa taattttgtt taactttaag aaggagatat acatatgcat catcatcatc
     5221 atcacggcga aaacctgtat tttcagggcg gatccgaatt cgagctcccc agcctgagcg
     5281 gaggcagtgg ctccgatccg gcacccggca aactctttgt cggcggtctc agctggcaga
     5341 cgtcgtctga caagctcaag gaatacttca acatgttcgg caccgtcacc gatgtgctca
     5401 tcatgaagga tcccgtcacc cagcgcagtc gcggctttgg tttcatcaca ttccaagaac
     5461 cctgcaccgt ggagaaggtt ctcaaggtgc ccattcacac actcgatggc aagaagatcg
     5521 atcccaagca tgccacccca aagaatcgac ctcgtcaggc caacaagacc aagaagatct
     5581 tcgtgggcgg cgtctcacag gatacttcgg ccgaggaggt taaggcttac ttcagccagt
     5641 tcggacccgt cgaggagacg gttatgttga tggaccagca gacaaagcgc caccgtggct
     5701 tcggatttgt cacctttgag aatgaggatg tggtcgatcg cgtatgtgag attcacttcc
     5761 acaccatcaa gaacaagaag gtcgagtgca agaaggcaca gcccaaggaa gcagtcacac
     5821 cgtagaagtc gacaagcttg cggccgcact cgagcaccac caccaccacc actgagatcc
     5881 ggctgctaac aaagcccgaa aggaagctga gttggctgct gccaccgctg agcaataact
     5941 agcataaccc cttggggcct ctaaacgggt cttgaggggt tttttgctga aaggaggaac
     6001 tatatccgga t
//
