[The description below was written by a language model from this plasmid's Addgene catalogue record and the feature table of its GenBank file.]
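Description:
Dm_msi_T is a 6,011 bp bacterial expression plasmid built on the Novagen pET22 backbone for producing the RNA-binding domain of Drosophila melanogaster Musashi as a His-tagged recombinant protein in E. coli. It replicates from a ColE1/pBR322-type origin. The pBR322 bom region and the rop gene are also present, and rop acts to restrain copy number; the catalogue lists copy number as unknown. An f1 phage origin is included, and selection is by ampicillin through the bla (AmpR) gene and its promoter.

The expression cassette follows the standard pET layout. A T7 promoter is immediately followed by a lac operator, and then by the strong ribosome binding site from T7 gene 10. The plasmid also carries lacI, so transcription is repressed until lactose or IPTG is added, and expression requires a host that supplies T7 RNA polymerase. The leader sequence of the parent vector has been replaced by an N-terminal 6xHis tag followed by a TEV protease recognition site, so the tag can be used for affinity purification and then cleaved off. The 555 bp Musashi RNA-binding domain insert was cloned between SacI and SalI sites, both retained. It is not annotated as its own feature in the table, but it fits the gap between the TEV site and the downstream elements. The backbone's second 6xHis coding segment lies after the insert and before the T7 terminator. The record does not state whether it is translated in frame or preceded by a stop codon, and the catalogue lists only the N-terminal tag. The stated purpose is expression of the His-tagged domain; no downstream use is recorded.
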