Addgene plasmid #61110: Dm_msi_T
Purpose: Express His tagged Drosophila musashi RNA binding domain
Depositing lab: Sean Ryder. Depositing organization: University of Massachusetts, Worcester.
Backbone
  Vector backbone: pET22
  Backbone manufacturer: Novagen
  Backbone size w/o insert (bp): 5456
  Total vector size (bp): 6011
  Modifications to backbone: leader sequence was replaced with a His tag and a TEV protease site
  Vector type: Bacterial Expression
Growth in bacteria
  Bacterial resistance: Ampicillin, 100 μg/mL
  Growth temperature: 37°C
  Growth strain: DH5alpha
  Copy number: Unknown
Gene/Insert
  Gene/Insert name: musashi RNA binding domain
  Species: D. melanogaster (fly)
  Insert size (bp): 555
  GenBank ID: NT_033777.3
  Tag / fusion protein: 6xHis-TEV (N terminal on backbone)
  Cloning method: Restriction Enzyme; 5′ cloning site Sac1 (not destroyed); 3′ cloning site Sal1 (not destroyed)
  Sequencing primers: 5′ T7
Terms and licenses: Academic/Nonprofit Terms; Industry Terms: Not Available to Industry
How to cite: Dm_msi_T was a gift from Sean Ryder (Addgene plasmid # 61110 ; http://n2t.net/addgene:61110 ; RRID:Addgene_61110)
