>Addgene plasmid #61110 | Dm_msi_T | addgene partial sequence | sequence record 102335 | LacI-R 5'-GGCATACTCTGCGACATCGT-3'
TGACTCTCTTCCGGGCGCTATCATGCCATACCGCGAAAGGTTTTGCGCCATTCGATGGTGTCCGGGATCT
CGACGCTCTCCCTTATGCGACTCCTGCATTAGGAAGCAGCCCAGTAGTAGGTTGAGGCCGTTGAGCACCG
CCGCCGCAAGGAATGGTGCATGCAAGGAGATGGCGCCCAACAGTCCCCCGGCCACGGGGCCTGCCACCAT
ACCCACGCCGAAACAAGCGCTCATGAGCCCGAAGTGGCGAGCCCGATCTTCCCCATCGGTGATGTCGGCG
ATATAGGCGCCAGCAACCGCACCTGTGGCGCCGGTGATGCCGGCCACGATGCGTCCGGCGTAGAGGATCG
AGATCTCGATCCCGCGAAATTAATACGACTCACTATAGGGGAATTGTGAGCGGATAACAATTCCCCTCTA
GAAATAATTTTGTTTAACTTTAAGAAGGAGATATACATATGCATCATCATCATCATCACGGCGAAAACCT
GTATTTTCAGGGCGGATCCGAATTCGAGCTCCCCAGCCTGAGCGGAGGCAGTGGCTCCGATCCGGCACCC
GGCAAACTCTTTGTCGGCGGTCTCAGCTGGCAGACGTCGTCTGACAAGCTCAAGGAATACTTCAACATGT
TCGGCACCGTCACCGATGTGCTCATCATGAAGGATCCCGTCACCCAGCGCAGTCGCGGCTTTGGTTTCAT
CACATTCCAAGAACCCTGCACCGTGGAGAAGGTTCTCAAGGTGCCCATTCAC
